>Addgene plasmid #98672 | TDP-43_CTD_A326P | addgene full sequence | sequence record 189274 | Addgene NGS Result
TAATACGACTCACTATAGGGGAATTGTGAGCGGATAACAATTCCCCTCTAGAAATAATTTTGTTTAACTT
TTGAAGGAGATATACCATGGGTAGCGACAAGATTCATCACCACCATCATCATGAGAACTTATACTTTCAA
GGCCATATGAACCGCCAACTGGAACGTTCCGGTCGTTTCGGTGGTAATCCGGGTGGTTTCGGCAACCAGG
GTGGCTTTGGCAATTCGCGTGGCGGTGGTGCCGGCTTGGGCAATAACCAAGGTTCCAATATGGGTGGCGG
TATGAACTTTGGTGCCTTCTCCATCAATCCGGCAATGATGGCGGCTCCACAAGCGGCGCTGCAGTCTAGC
TGGGGTATGATGGGCATGCTGGCGAGCCAGCAGAACCAGTCAGGCCCGAGCGGCAATAATCAGAATCAAG
GTAACATGCAGCGTGAACCGAATCAAGCGTTTGGTAGCGGTAACAATAGCTACAGCGGTAGCAACAGCGG
TGCGGCAATCGGCTGGGGTAGCGCAAGCAATGCGGGCAGCGGTAGCGGTTTCAACGGCGGCTTTGGTAGC
AGCATGGATAGCAAGAGCTCCGGTTGGGGCATGTAACTCGAGCCCCCTAGCATAACCCCTTGGGGCCTCT
AAACGGGTCTTGAGGGGTTTTTTGCCCCTGAGACGCGTCAATCGAGTTCGTACCTAAGGGCGACACCCCC
TAATTAGCCCGGGCGAAAGGCCCAGTCTTTCGACTGAGCCTTTCGTTTTATTTGATGCCTGGCAGTTCCC
TACTCTCGCATGGGGAGTCCCCACACTACCATCGGCGCTACGGCGTTTCACTTCTGAGTTCGGCATGGGG
TCAGGTGGGACCACCGCGCTACTGCCGCCAGGCAAACAAGGGGTGTTATGAGCCATATTCAGGTATAAAT
GGGCTCGCGATAATGTTCAGAATTGGTTAATTGGTTGTAACACTGACCCCTATTTGTTTATTTTTCTAAA
TACATTCAAATATGTATCCGCTCATGAGACAATAACCCTGATAAATGCTTCAATAATATTGAAAAAGGAA
GAATATGAGCCATATTCAACGGGAAACGTCGAGGCCGCGATTAAATTCCAACATGGATGCTGATTTATAT
GGGTATAAATGGGCTCGCGATAATGTCGGGCAATCAGGTGCGACAATCTATCGCTTGTATGGGAAGCCCG
ATGCGCCAGAGTTGTTTCTGAAACATGGCAAAGGTAGCGTTGCCAATGATGTTACAGATGAGATGGTCAG
ACTAAACTGGCTGACGGAATTTATGCCACTTCCGACCATCAAGCATTTTATCCGTACTCCTGATGATGCA
TGGTTACTCACCACTGCGATCCCCGGAAAAACAGCGTTCCAGGTATTAGAAGAATATCCTGATTCAGGTG
AAAATATTGTTGATGCGCTGGCAGTGTTCCTGCGCCGGTTGCACTCGATTCCTGTTTGTAATTGTCCTTT
TAACAGCGATCGCGTATTTCGCCTCGCTCAGGCGCAATCACGAATGAATAACGGTTTGGTTGATGCGAGT
GATTTTGATGACGAGCGTAATGGCTGGCCTGTTGAACAAGTCTGGAAAGAAATGCATAAACTTTTGCCAT
TCTCACCGGATTCAGTCGTCACTCATGGTGATTTCTCACTTGATAACCTTATTTTTGACGAGGGGAAATT
AATAGGTTGTATTGATGTTGGACGAGTCGGAATCGCAGACCGATACCAGGATCTTGCCATCCTATGGAAC
TGCCTCGGTGAGTTTTCTCCTTCATTACAGAAACGGCTTTTTCAAAAATATGGTATTGATAATCCTGATA
TGAATAAATTGCAATTTCATTTGATGCTCGATGAGTTTTTCTAAGCGGCGCGCCATCGAATGGCGCAAAA
CCTTTCGCGGTATGGCATGATAGCGCCCGGAAGAGAGTCAATTCAGGGTGGTGAATATGAAACCAGTAAC
GTTATACGATGTCGCAGAGTATGCCGGTGTCTCTTATCAGACCGTTTCCCGCGTGGTGAACCAGGCCAGC
CACGTTTCTGCGAAAACGCGGGAAAAAGTGGAAGCGGCGATGGCGGAGCTGAATTACATTCCCAACCGCG
TGGCACAACAACTGGCGGGCAAACAGTCGTTGCTGATTGGCGTTGCCACCTCCAGTCTGGCCCTGCACGC
GCCGTCGCAAATTGTCGCGGCGATTAAATCTCGCGCCGATCAACTGGGTGCCAGCGTGGTGGTGTCGATG
GTAGAACGAAGCGGCGTCGAAGCCTGTAAAGCGGCGGTGCACAATCTTCTCGCGCAACGCGTCAGTGGGC
TGATCATTAACTATCCGCTGGATGACCAGGATGCCATTGCTGTGGAAGCTGCCTGCACTAATGTTCCGGC
GTTATTTCTTGATGTCTCTGACCAGACACCCATCAACAGTATTATTTTCTCCCATGAGGACGGTACGCGA
CTGGGCGTGGAGCATCTGGTCGCATTGGGTCACCAGCAAATCGCGCTGTTAGCGGGCCCATTAAGTTCTG
TCTCGGCGCGTCTGCGTCTGGCTGGCTGGCATAAATATCTCACTCGCAATCAAATTCAGCCGATAGCGGA
ACGGGAAGGCGACTGGAGTGCCATGTCCGGTTTTCAACAAACCATGCAAATGCTGAATGAGGGCATCGTT
CCCACTGCGATGCTGGTTGCCAACGATCAGATGGCGCTGGGCGCAATGCGCGCCATTACCGAGTCCGGGC
TGCGCGTTGGTGCGGATATCTCGGTAGTGGGATACGACGATACCGAAGATAGCTCATGTTATATCCCGCC
GTTAACCACCATCAAACAGGATTTTCGCCTGCTGGGGCAAACCAGCGTGGACCGCTTGCTGCAACTCTCT
CAGGGCCAGGCGGTGAAGGGCAATCAGCTGTTGCCAGTCTCACTGGTGAAAAGAAAAACCACCCTGGCGC
CCAATACGCAAACCGCCTCTCCCCGCGCGTTGGCCGATTCATTAATGCAGCTGGCACGACAGGTTTCCCG
ACTGGAAAGCGGGCAGTGACTCATGACCAAAATCCCTTAACGTGAGTTACGCGCGCGTCGTTCCACTGAG
CGTCAGACCCCGTAGAAAAGATCAAAGGATCTTCTTGAGATCCTTTTTTTCTGCGCGTAATCTGCTGCTT
GCAAACAAAAAAACCACCGCTACCAGCGGTGGTTTGTTTGCCGGATCAAGAGCTACCAACTCTTTTTCCG
AAGGTAACTGGCTTCAGCAGAGCGCAGATACCAAATACTGTTCTTCTAGTGTAGCCGTAGTTAGCCCACC
ACTTCAAGAACTCTGTAGCACCGCCTACATACCTCGCTCTGCTAATCCTGTTACCAGTGGCTGCTGCCAG
TGGCGATAAGTCGTGTCTTACCGGGTTGGACTCAAGACGATAGTTACCGGATAAGGCGCAGCGGTCGGGC
TGAACGGGGGGTTCGTGCACACAGCCCAGCTTGGAGCGAACGACCTACACCGAACTGAGATACCTACAGC
GTGAGCTATGAGAAAGCGCCACGCTTCCCGAAGGGAGAAAGGCGGACAGGTATCCGGTAAGCGGCAGGGT
CGGAACAGGAGAGCGCACGAGGGAGCTTCCAGGGGGAAACGCCTGGTATCTTTATAGTCCTGTCGGGTTT
CGCCACCTCTGACTTGAGCGTCGATTTTTGTGATGCTCGTCAGGGGGGCGGAGCCTATGGAAAAACGCCA
GCAACGCGGCCTTTTTACGGTTCCTGGCCTTTTGCTGGCCTTTTGCTCACATGTTCTTTCCTGCGTTATC
CCCTGATTCTGTGGATAACCGTATTACCGCCTTTGAGTGAGCTGATACCGCTCGCCGCAGCCGAACGACC
GAGCGCAGCGAGTCAGTGAGCGAGGAAGCGGAAGGCGAGAGTAGGGAACTGCCAGGCATCAAACTAAGCA
GAAGGCCCCTGACGGATGGCCTTTTTGCGTTTCTACAAACTCTTTCTGTGTTGTAAAACGACGGCCAGTC
TTAAGCTCGGGCCCCCTGGGCGGTTCTGATAACGAGTAATCGTTAATCCGCAAATAACGTAAAAACCCGC
TTCGGCGGGTTTTTTTATGGGGGGAGTTTAGGGAAAGAGCATTTGTCAGAATATTTAAGGGCGCCTGTCA
CTTTGCTTGATATATGAGAATTATTTAACCTTATAAATGAGAAAAAAGCAACGCACTTTAAATAAGATAC
GTTGCTTTTTCGATTGATGAACACCTATAATTAAACTATTCATCTATTATTTATGATTTTTTGTATATAC
AATATTTCTAGTTTGTTAAAGAGAATTAAGAAAATAAATCTCGAAAATAATAAAGGGAAAATCAGTTTTT
GATATCAAAATTATACATGTCAACGATAATACAAAATATAATACAAACTATAAGATGTTATCAGTATTTA
TTATGCATTTAGAATAAATTTTGTGTCGCCCTTCCGCGAAAT
Features (pLannotate 1.2.2; 14 found; start..end, strand, type, name):
      1..19      +  promoter       T7 promoter: promoter for bacteriophage T7 RNA polymerase
     20..44      +  protein_bind   lac operator: The lac repressor binds to the lac operator to inhibit transcription in E. coli. This inhibition can be relieved by adding lactose or isopropyl-β-D-thiogalactopyranoside (IPTG). lac repressor encoded by lacI
     84..593     +  CDS            TARDBP (fragment): TADBP_HUMAN - Also known as TDP43. Experimental evidence at protein level: Swiss-Prot protein existence level 1. RNA-binding protein that is involved in various steps of RNA biogenesis and processing (PubMed:23519609). Preferentially binds, via its two RNA recognition motifs RRM1 and RRM2, to GU-repeats on RNA molecules predominantly localized within long introns and in the 3'UTR of mRNAs (PubMed:23519609, PubMed:24240615, PubMed:24464995). In turn, regulates the splicing of many non-coding and protein-coding RNAs including proteins involved in neuronal survival, as well as mRNAs that encode p
    607..654     +  terminator     T7 terminator: transcription terminator for bacteriophage T7 RNA polymerase
    714..754     -  terminator     rrnB T1 terminator (fragment): transcription terminator T1 from the E. coli rrnB gene
    756..871     -  ncRNA          5S rRNA: Accession: RF00001 - 5S ribosomal RNA
    902..926     +  CDS            KanR (fragment): aminoglycoside phosphotransferase; aph(3')-Ia; confers resistance to kanamycin in bacteria or G418 (Geneticin®) in eukaryotes
    956..1052    +  promoter       AmpR promoter (fragment): bla
   1055..1864    +  CDS            KanR: aminoglycoside phosphotransferase; aph(3')-Ia; confers resistance to kanamycin in bacteria or G418 (Geneticin®) in eukaryotes
   1873..1946    +  promoter       lacI promoter (fragment): lacI
   1947..3026    +  CDS            lacI: LACI_ECOLI - Experimental evidence at protein level: Swiss-Prot protein existence level 1. Repressor of the lactose operon. Binds allolactose as an inducer. From Escherichia coli (strain K12).
   3115..3703    +  rep_origin     ori: high-copy-number ColE1/pMB1/pBR322/pUC origin of replication
   3928..3945    +  terminator     rrnB T2 terminator (fragment): transcription terminator T2 from the E. coli rrnB gene
   3970..3989    -  CDS            lacZα (fragment): LacZα fragment of β-galactosidase; lacZ fragment
