[The description below was written by a language model from this plasmid's Addgene catalogue record and pLannotate feature annotations shown in this document.]
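Description:
TDP-43_CTD_A326P is a bacterial expression plasmid built on the pJ411 backbone for producing the C-terminal domain of human TDP-43 (gene TARDBP) carrying the A326P substitution. The sequenced record is 4,452 nt. It is maintained in E. coli through a high-copy ColE1/pUC-type origin and selected with kanamycin via an aph(3')-Ia aminoglycoside phosphotransferase gene, which the annotation places downstream of a fragment of the bla (AmpR) promoter. Fragments of the rrnB T1 and T2 terminators, a 5S rRNA segment, and short KanR and lacZα remnants are also annotated. These appear to be backbone elements, with the terminators likely insulating the functional units from read-through transcription.

The expression cassette is a standard T7/lac arrangement. A T7 promoter is followed immediately by a lac operator, then the open reading frame, then a T7 terminator. The plasmid also carries lacI with its own promoter, so Lac repressor holds the cassette off until IPTG or lactose is added. Transcription requires a host that supplies T7 RNA polymerase. DH5alpha is listed only as the propagation strain. The annotated TARDBP fragment spans about 510 nt, consistent with only the C-terminal portion of the protein rather than its RNA-recognition motifs. The catalogue entry records an N-terminal 6xHis tag supplied by the backbone for affinity purification, although the feature table does not annotate it separately. The cloning sites are not recorded.

The associated study examined how ALS-associated mutations disrupt phase separation mediated by α-helical structure in the low-complexity C-terminal domain. The plasmid therefore serves to make recombinant mutant protein for biophysical and structural comparison with other forms of the domain.
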