Addgene plasmid #98672: TDP-43_CTD_A326P
Purpose: Expresses 6xHis-tagged C-terminal domain of TDP-43 with A326P
Depositing lab: Nicolas Fawzi. Depositing organization: Brown University. Publication: ALS Mutations Disrupt Phase Separation Mediated by alpha-Helical Structure in the TDP-43 Low-Complexity C-Terminal Domain. Conicella AE, Zerze GH, Mittal J, Fawzi NL. Structure. 2016 Sep 6;24(9):1537-49. doi: 10.1016/j.str.2016.07.007. Epub 2016 Aug 18. PubMed 27545621.
Backbone
  Vector backbone: pJ411
  Vector type: Bacterial Expression
Growth in bacteria
  Bacterial resistance: Kanamycin, 50 μg/mL
  Growth temperature: 37°C
  Growth strain: DH5alpha
  Copy number: High Copy
Gene/Insert
  Gene/Insert name: TDP-43
  Species: H. sapiens (human)
  Mutation: A326P
  Entrez Gene: TARDBP (a.k.a. ALS10, TDP-43)
  Tag / fusion protein: 6xHis (N terminal on backbone)
  Cloning method: Restriction Enzyme; 5′ cloning site Unknown (unknown if destroyed); 3′ cloning site Unknown (unknown if destroyed)
Terms and licenses: Academic/Nonprofit Terms; Industry Terms: Not Available to Industry
How to cite: TDP-43_CTD_A326P was a gift from Nicolas Fawzi (Addgene plasmid # 98672 ; http://n2t.net/addgene:98672 ; RRID:Addgene_98672)
